Addgene plasmid #35512: pAAV-CaMKIIa-hChR2(E123T/T159C)-mCherry
Purpose: AAV expression of CaMKIIa-driven hChR2 variant for ultrafast optogenetic control.
Depositing lab: Karl Deisseroth. Depositing organization: Stanford University. Publication: Principles for applying optogenetic tools derived from direct comparative analysis of microbial opsins. Mattis J, Tye KM, Ferenczi EA, Ramakrishnan C, O'Shea DJ, Prakash R, Gunaydin LA, Hyun M, Fenno LE, Gradinaru V, Yizhar O, Deisseroth K. Nat Methods. 2011 Dec 18;9(2):159-72. doi: 10.1038/nmeth.1808. PubMed 22179551.
Backbone
  Vector backbone: pAAV
  Backbone size w/o insert (bp): 5385
  Modifications to backbone: Addition of a CaMKIIa promoter and a WPRE
  Vector type: Mammalian Expression, AAV
Growth in bacteria
  Bacterial resistance: Ampicillin, 100 μg/mL
  Growth temperature: 37°C
  Growth strain: Stbl3
  Copy number: High Copy
Gene/Insert
  Gene/Insert name: hChR2
  Species: Chlamydomonas reinhardtii
  Insert size (bp): 1646
  Mutation: E123T and T159C
  Promoter: CaMKIIa
  Tag / fusion protein: mCherry (C terminal on insert)
  Cloning method: Restriction Enzyme; 5′ cloning site BamHI (not destroyed); 3′ cloning site EcoRI (not destroyed)
  Sequencing primers: 5′ AGTCCTGCAGTATTGTGTAT; 3′ GCAATAGCATGATACAAAGG
Terms and licenses: Academic/Nonprofit Terms; Industry Terms: Not Available to Industry
How to cite: pAAV-CaMKIIa-hChR2(E123T/T159C)-mCherry was a gift from Karl Deisseroth (Addgene plasmid # 35512 ; http://n2t.net/addgene:35512 ; RRID:Addgene_35512) For viral preps, please replace (Addgene plasmid # 35512) in the above sentence with: (Addgene viral prep # 35512-AAV2)
