[The description below was written by a language model from this plasmid's Addgene catalogue record, the feature table of its GenBank file and pLannotate feature annotations shown in this document.]
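Description:
pAAV-CaMKIIa-hChR2(E123T/T159C)-mCherry is an adeno-associated virus transfer plasmid for mammalian expression, built on a pAAV backbone to which a CaMKIIa promoter and a WPRE were added. It is propagated in E. coli as a high-copy plasmid through a ColE1/pUC-type origin and is selected with ampicillin via the β-lactamase gene. An f1 phage origin is also present. The expression cassette lies between AAV2 inverted terminal repeats, which are the cis elements needed for replication and packaging of the cassette into AAV particles. The automated annotation of the 7,020 nt full sequence finds one complete ITR downstream of the cassette and only short ITR fragments upstream.

Within the ITRs, the mouse CaMKIIα promoter, commonly used to bias expression toward excitatory neurons, drives a humanized channelrhodopsin-2 from Chlamydomonas reinhardtii, a blue-light-gated cation channel. The opsin carries the E123T and T159C substitutions and is fused at its C terminus to mCherry so that expressing cells can be identified by red fluorescence. The annotation tool labels the opsin coding region as ChR2(H134R). This probably reflects its nearest database match rather than the actual genotype, and the catalogue record specifies E123T/T159C. The insert was cloned between BamHI and EcoRI sites. A WPRE follows the fusion to enhance transcript stability and expression, and the human growth hormone polyadenylation signal terminates the transcript. The separate GenBank record covers only 822 bp and annotates nothing beyond a Kozak consensus sequence. The stated purpose is AAV-mediated, CaMKIIa-driven expression of this ChR2 variant for ultrafast optogenetic control.
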