Features (pLannotate 1.2.2; 16 found; start..end, strand, type, name):
     63..90      +  repeat_region  AAV2 ITR (fragment): inverted terminal repeat of adeno-associated virus serotype 2 inverted
    119..146     +  repeat_region  AAV2 ITR (fragment): inverted terminal repeat of adeno-associated virus serotype 2 inverted
    200..1488    +  promoter       CaMKII promoter: promoter for the mouse calcium/calmodulin-dependent kinase II α subunit
   1527..2453    +  CDS            ChR2(H134R): H134R mutant of an N-terminal fragment of channelrhodopsin-2 from the alga Chlamydomonas reinhardtii (Nagel et al., 2005) blue light-activated cation channel
   2466..3172    +  CDS            mCherry (fragment): monomeric derivative of DsRed fluorescent protein (Shaner et al., 2004) mammalian codon-optimized
   3174..3198    +  misc_feature   MCS (fragment): pBluescript multiple cloning site
   3198..3786    +  misc_feature   WPRE: woodchuck hepatitis virus posttranscriptional regulatory element
   3818..4294    +  polyA_signal   hGH poly(A) signal: human growth hormone polyadenylation signal
   4334..4474    +  repeat_region  AAV2 ITR: inverted terminal repeat of adeno-associated virus serotype 2 inverted
   4479..4530    -  misc_feature   bom (fragment): basis of mobility region from pBR322
   4549..5004    +  rep_origin     f1 ori (sequence partly withheld): f1 bacteriophage origin of replication; arrow indicates direction of (+) strand synthesis
   5005..5054    -  misc_feature   bom (fragment): basis of mobility region from pBR322
   5156..5191    -  CDS            rop (fragment): Rop protein, which maintains plasmids at low copy number; rop
   5286..5390    +  promoter       AmpR promoter: bla
   5391..6251    +  CDS            AmpR: β-lactamase; bla; confers resistance to ampicillin, carbenicillin, and related antibiotics
   6422..7010    +  rep_origin     ori: high-copy-number ColE1/pMB1/pBR322/pUC origin of replication
>Addgene plasmid #35512 | pAAV-CaMKIIa-hChR2(E123T/T159C)-mCherry | addgene full sequence | sequence record 199320 | Addgene NGS Result
ACGCGGCCTTTTTACGGTTCCTGGCCTTTTGCTGGCCTTTTGCTCACATGTCCTGCAGGCAGCTGCGCGC
TCGCTCGCTCACTGAGGCCGCCCGGGCGTCGGGCGACCTTTGGTCGCCCGGCCTCAGTGAGCGAGCGAGC
GCGCAGAGAGGGAGTGGCCAACTCCATCACTAGGGGTTCCTGCGGCCGCACGCGTTTAACATTATGGCCT
TAGGTCACTTCATCTCCATGGGGTTCTTCTTCTGATTTTCTAGAAAATGAGATGGGGGTGCAGAGAGCTT
CCTCAGTGACCTGCCCAGGGTCACATCAGAAATGTCAGAGCTAGAACTTGAACTCAGATTACTAATCTTA
AATTCCATGCCTTGGGGGCATGCAAGTACGATATACAGAAGGAGTGAACTCATTAGGGCAGATGACCAAT
GAGTTTAGGAAAGAAGAGTCCAGGGCAGGGTACATCTACACCACCCGCCCAGCCCTGGGTGAGTCCAGCC
ACGTTCACCTCATTATAGTTGCCTCTCTCCAGTCCTACCTTGACGGGAAGCACAAGCAGAAACTGGGACA
GGAGCCCCAGGAGACCAAATCTTCATGGTCCCTCTGGGAGGATGGGTGGGGAGAGCTGTGGCAGAGGCCT
CAGGAGGGGCCCTGCTGCTCAGTGGTGACAGATAGGGGTGAGAAAGCAGACAGAGTCATTCCGTCAGCAT
TCTGGGTCTGTTTGGTACTTCTTCTCACGCTAAGGTGGCGGTGTGATATGCACAATGGCTAAAAAGCAGG
GAGAGCTGGAAAGAAACAAGGACAGAGACAGAGGCCAAGTCAACCAGACCAATTCCCAGAGGAAGCAAAG
AAACCATTACAGAGACTACAAGGGGGAAGGGAAGGAGAGATGAATTAGCTTCCCCTGTAAACCTTAGAAC
CCAGCTGTTGCCAGGGCAACGGGGCAATACCTGTCTCTTCAGAGGAGATGAAGTTGCCAGGGTAACTACA
TCCTGTCTTTCTCAAGGACCATCCCAGAATGTGGCACCCACTAGCCGTTACCATAGCAACTGCCTCTTTG
CCCCACTTAATCCCATCCCGTCTGTTAAAAGGGCCCTATAGTTGGAGGTGGGGGAGGTAGGAAGAGCGAT
GATCACTTGTGGACTAAGTTTGTTCGCATCCCCTTCTCCAACCCCCTCAGTACATCACCCTGGGGGAACA
GGGTCCACTTGCTCCTGGGCCCACACAGTCCTGCAGTATTGTGTATATAAGGCCAGGGCAAAGAGGAGCA
GGTTTTAAAGTGAAAGGCAGGCAGGTGTTGGGGAGGCAGTTACCGGGGCAACGGGAACAGGGCGTTTCGG
AGGTGGTTGCCATGGGGACCTGGATGCTGACGAAGGCTCGCGAGGCTGTGAGCAGCCACAGTGCCCTGCT
CAGAAGCCCCAAGCTCGTCAGTCAAGCCGGTTCTCCGTTTGCACTCAGGAGCACGGGCAGGCGAGTGGCC
CCTAGTTCTGGGGGCAGCTCTAGAGCGGTACCGGATCCCCGGGTACCGGTGCCACCATGGACTATGGCGG
CGCTTTGTCTGCCGTCGGACGCGAACTTTTGTTCGTTACTAATCCTGTGGTGGTGAACGGGTCCGTCCTG
GTCCCTGAGGATCAATGTTACTGTGCCGGATGGATTGAATCTCGCGGCACGAACGGCGCTCAGACCGCGT
CAAATGTCCTGCAGTGGCTTGCAGCAGGATTCAGCATTTTGCTGCTGATGTTCTATGCCTACCAAACCTG
GAAATCTACATGCGGCTGGGAGGAGATCTATGTGTGCGCCATTGAAATGGTTAAGGTGATTCTCGAGTTC
TTTTTTGAGTTTAAGAATCCCTCTATGCTCTACCTTGCCACAGGACACCGGGTGCAGTGGCTGCGCTATG
CAACCTGGCTGCTCACTTGTCCTGTCATCCTTATCCACCTGAGCAACCTCACCGGCCTGAGCAACGACTA
CAGCAGGAGAACCATGGGACTCCTTGTCTCAGACATCGGGTGTATCGTGTGGGGGGCTACCAGCGCCATG
GCAACCGGCTATGTTAAAGTCATCTTCTTTTGTCTTGGATTGTGCTATGGCGCGAACACATTTTTTCACG
CCGCCAAAGCATATATCGAGGGTTATCATACTGTGCCAAAGGGTCGGTGCCGCCAGGTCGTGACCGGCAT
GGCATGGCTGTTTTTCGTGAGCTGGGGTATGTTCCCAATTCTCTTCATTTTGGGGCCCGAAGGTTTTGGC
GTCCTGAGCGTCTATGGCTCCACCGTAGGTCACACGATTATTGATCTGATGAGTAAAAATTGTTGGGGGT
TGTTGGGACACTACCTGCGCGTCCTGATCCACGAGCACATATTGATTCACGGAGATATCCGCAAAACCAC
CAAACTGAACATCGGCGGAACGGAGATCGAGGTCGAGACTCTCGTCGAAGACGAAGCCGAGGCCGGAGCC
GTGCCAGCGGCCGCCGTGAGCAAGGGCGAGGAGGATAACATGGCCATCATCAAGGAGTTCATGCGCTTCA
AGGTGCACATGGAGGGCTCCGTGAACGGCCACGAGTTCGAGATCGAGGGCGAGGGCGAGGGCCGCCCCTA
CGAGGGCACCCAGACCGCCAAGCTGAAGGTGACCAAGGGTGGCCCCCTGCCCTTCGCCTGGGACATCCTG
TCCCCTCAGTTCATGTACGGCTCCAAGGCCTACGTGAAGCACCCCGCCGACATCCCCGACTACTTGAAGC
TGTCCTTCCCCGAGGGCTTCAAGTGGGAGCGCGTGATGAACTTCGAGGACGGCGGCGTGGTGACCGTGAC
CCAGGACTCCTCCCTGCAGGACGGCGAGTTCATCTACAAGGTGAAGCTGCGCGGCACCAACTTCCCCTCC
GACGGCCCCGTAATGCAGAAGAAGACCATGGGCTGGGAGGCCTCCTCCGAGCGGATGTACCCCGAGGACG
GCGCCCTGAAGGGCGAGATCAAGCAGAGGCTGAAGCTGAAGGACGGCGGCCACTACGACGCTGAGGTCAA
GACCACCTACAAGGCCAAGAAGCCCGTGCAGCTGCCCGGCGCCTACAACGTCAACATCAAGTTGGACATC
ACCTCCCACAACGAGGACTACACCATCGTGGAACAGTACGAACGCGCCGAGGGCCGCCACTCCACCGGCG
GCATGGACGAGCTGTACAAGTAAGAATTCGATATCAAGCTTATCGATAATCAACCTCTGGATTACAAAAT
TTGTGAAAGATTGACTGGTATTCTTAACTATGTTGCTCCTTTTACGCTATGTGGATACGCTGCTTTAATG
CCTTTGTATCATGCTATTGCTTCCCGTATGGCTTTCATTTTCTCCTCCTTGTATAAATCCTGGTTGCTGT
CTCTTTATGAGGAGTTGTGGCCCGTTGTCAGGCAACGTGGCGTGGTGTGCACTGTGTTTGCTGACGCAAC
CCCCACTGGTTGGGGCATTGCCACCACCTGTCAGCTCCTTTCCGGAACTTTCGCTTTCCCCCTCCCTATT
GCCACGGCGGAACTCATCGCCGCCTGCCTTGCCCGCTGCTGGACAGGGGCTCGGCTGTTGGGCACTGACA
ATTCCGTGGTGTTGTCGGGGAAATCATCGTCCTTTCCTTGGCTGCTCGCCTATGTTGCCACCTGGATTCT
GCGCGGGACGTCCTTCTGCTACGTCCCTTCGGCCCTCAATCCAGCGGACCTTCCTTCCCGCGGCCTGCTG
CCGGCTCTGCGGCCTCTTCCGCGTCTTCGCCTTCGCCCTCAGACGAGTCGGATCTCCCTTTGGGCCGCCT
CCCCGCATCGATACCGAGCGCTGCTCGAGAGATCTACGGGTGGCATCCCTGTGACCCCTCCCCAGTGCCT
CTCCTGGCCCTGGAAGTTGCCACTCCAGTGCCCACCAGCCTTGTCCTAATAAAATTAAGTTGCATCATTT
TGTCTGACTAGGTGTCCTTCTATAATATTATGGGGTGGAGGGGGGTGGTATGGAGCAAGGGGCAAGTTGG
GAAGACAACCTGTAGGGCCTGCGGGGTCTATTGGGAACCAAGCTGGAGTGCAGTGGCACAATCTTGGCTC
ACTGCAATCTCCGCCTCCTGGGTTCAAGCGATTCTCCTGCCTCAGCCTCCCGAGTTGTTGGGATTCCAGG
CATGCATGACCAGGCTCAGCTAATTTTTGTTTTTTTGGTAGAGACGGGGTTTCACCATATTGGCCAGGCT
GGTCTCCAACTCCTAATCTCAGGTGATCTACCCACCTTGGCCTCCCAAATTGCTGGGATTACAGGCGTGA
ACCACTGCTCCCTTCCCTGTCCTTCTGATTTTGTAGGTAACCACGTGCGGACCGAGCGGCCGCAGGAACC
CCTAGTGATGGAGTTGGCCACTCCCTCTCTGCGCGCTCGCTCGCTCACTGAGGCCGGGCGACCAAAGGTC
GCCCGACGCCCGGGCTTTGCCCGGGCGGCCTCAGTGAGCGAGCGAGCGCGCAGCTGCCTGCAGGGGCGCC
TGATGCGGTATTTTCTCCTTACGCATCTGTGCGGTATTTCACACCGCATA
[95 nt withheld, positions 4531-4625]
T
[46 nt withheld, positions 4627-4672]
C
[141 nt withheld, positions 4674-4814]
CCTTTGACGTTGGAGTCCACGTTCTTT
[37 nt withheld, positions 4842-4878]
ACTCTATCTCGGGCTATTCTTTTGATTTATAAGGGATTTTGCCGATTTCGGTCTATTGGTTAAAAAATGA
GCTGATTTAACAAAAATTTAACGCGAATTTTAACAAAATATTAACGTTTACAATTTTATGGTGCACTCTC
AGTACAATCTGCTCTGATGCCGCATAGTTAAGCCAGCCCCGACACCCGCCAACACCCGCTGACGCGCCCT
GACGGGCTTGTCTGCTCCCGGCATCCGCTTACAGACAAGCTGTGACCGTCTCCGGGAGCTGCATGTGTCA
GAGGTTTTCACCGTCATCACCGAAACGCGCGAGACGAAAGGGCCTCGTGATACGCCTATTTTTATAGGTT
AATGTCATGATAATAATGGTTTCTTAGACGTCAGGTGGCACTTTTCGGGGAAATGTGCGCGGAACCCCTA
TTTGTTTATTTTTCTAAATACATTCAAATATGTATCCGCTCATGAGACAATAACCCTGATAAATGCTTCA
ATAATATTGAAAAAGGAAGAGTATGAGTATTCAACATTTCCGTGTCGCCCTTATTCCCTTTTTTGCGGCA
TTTTGCCTTCCTGTTTTTGCTCACCCAGAAACGCTGGTGAAAGTAAAAGATGCTGAAGATCAGTTGGGTG
CACGAGTGGGTTACATCGAACTGGATCTCAACAGCGGTAAGATCCTTGAGAGTTTTCGCCCCGAAGAACG
TTTTCCAATGATGAGCACTTTTAAAGTTCTGCTATGTGGCGCGGTATTATCCCGTATTGACGCCGGGCAA
GAGCAACTCGGTCGCCGCATACACTATTCTCAGAATGACTTGGTTGAGTACTCACCAGTCACAGAAAAGC
ATCTTACGGATGGCATGACAGTAAGAGAATTATGCAGTGCTGCCATAACCATGAGTGATAACACTGCGGC
CAACTTACTTCTGACAACGATCGGAGGACCGAAGGAGCTAACCGCTTTTTTGCACAACATGGGGGATCAT
GTAACTCGCCTTGATCGTTGGGAACCGGAGCTGAATGAAGCCATACCAAACGACGAGCGTGACACCACGA
TGCCTGTAGCAATGGCAACAACGTTGCGCAAACTATTAACTGGCGAACTACTTACTCTAGCTTCCCGGCA
ACAATTAATAGACTGGATGGAGGCGGATAAAGTTGCAGGACCACTTCTGCGCTCGGCCCTTCCGGCTGGC
TGGTTTATTGCTGATAAATCTGGAGCCGGTGAGCGTGGGTCTCGCGGTATCATTGCAGCACTGGGGCCAG
ATGGTAAGCCCTCCCGTATCGTAGTTATCTACACGACGGGGAGTCAGGCAACTATGGATGAACGAAATAG
ACAGATCGCTGAGATAGGTGCCTCACTGATTAAGCATTGGTAACTGTCAGACCAAGTTTACTCATATATA
CTTTAGATTGATTTAAAACTTCATTTTTAATTTAAAAGGATCTAGGTGAAGATCCTTTTTGATAATCTCA
TGACCAAAATCCCTTAACGTGAGTTTTCGTTCCACTGAGCGTCAGACCCCGTAGAAAAGATCAAAGGATC
TTCTTGAGATCCTTTTTTTCTGCGCGTAATCTGCTGCTTGCAAACAAAAAAACCACCGCTACCAGCGGTG
GTTTGTTTGCCGGATCAAGAGCTACCAACTCTTTTTCCGAAGGTAACTGGCTTCAGCAGAGCGCAGATAC
CAAATACTGTTCTTCTAGTGTAGCCGTAGTTAGGCCACCACTTCAAGAACTCTGTAGCACCGCCTACATA
CCTCGCTCTGCTAATCCTGTTACCAGTGGCTGCTGCCAGTGGCGATAAGTCGTGTCTTACCGGGTTGGAC
TCAAGACGATAGTTACCGGATAAGGCGCAGCGGTCGGGCTGAACGGGGGGTTCGTGCACACAGCCCAGCT
TGGAGCGAACGACCTACACCGAACTGAGATACCTACAGCGTGAGCTATGAGAAAGCGCCACGCTTCCCGA
AGGGAGAAAGGCGGACAGGTATCCGGTAAGCGGCAGGGTCGGAACAGGAGAGCGCACGAGGGAGCTTCCA
GGGGGAAACGCCTGGTATCTTTATAGTCCTGTCGGGTTTCGCCACCTCTGACTTGAGCGTCGATTTTTGT
GATGCTCGTCAGGGGGGCGGAGCCTATGGAAAAACGCCAGCA
