LOCUS       Exported 822 bp ds-DNA linear SYN 18-MAY-2021
DEFINITION  AAV expression of CaMKIIa-driven hChR2 variant for ultrafast
            optogenetic control..
ACCESSION   .
VERSION     .
KEYWORDS    pAAV-CaMKIIa-hChR2(E123T/T159C)-mCherry
SOURCE      synthetic DNA construct
  ORGANISM  synthetic DNA construct
REFERENCE   1 (bases 1 to 822)
  AUTHORS   Mattis J, Tye KM, Ferenczi EA, Ramakrishnan C, O'Shea DJ, Prakash R,
            Gunaydin LA, Hyun M, Fenno LE, Gradinaru V, Yizhar O, Deisseroth K
  TITLE     Principles for applying optogenetic tools derived from direct
            comparative analysis of microbial opsins.
  JOURNAL   Nat Methods. 2011 Dec 18;9(2):159-72. doi: 10.1038/nmeth.1808.
  PUBMED    22179551
REFERENCE   2 (bases 1 to 822)
  AUTHORS   .
  TITLE     Direct Submission
  JOURNAL   Exported May 18, 2021 from SnapGene Server 1.1.58
            http://www.snapgene.com
FEATURES             Location/Qualifiers
     source          1..822
                     /organism="synthetic DNA construct"
                     /mol_type="other DNA"
     regulatory      226..235
                     /regulatory_class="other"
                     /note="vertebrate consensus sequence for strong initiation
                     of translation (Kozak, 1987)"
ORIGIN
        1 gcagttaccg gggcaacggg aacagggcgt ttcggaggtg gttgccatgg ggacctggat
       61 gctgacgaag gctcgcgagg ctgtgagcag ccacagtgcc ctgctcagaa gccccaagct
      121 cgtcagtcaa gccggttctc cgtttgcact caggagcacg ggcaggcgag tggcccctag
      181 ttctgggggc agctctagag cggtaccgga tccccgggta ccggtgccac catggactat
      241 ggcggcgctt tgtctgccgt cggacgcgaa cttttgttcg ttactaatcc tgtggtggtg
      301 aacgggtccg tcctggtccc tgaggatcaa tgttactgtg ccggatggat tgaatctcgc
      361 ggcacgaacg gcgctcagac cgcgtcaaat gtcctgcagt ggcttgcagc aggattcagc
      421 attttgctgc tgatgttcta tgcctaccaa acctggaaat ctacatgcgg ctgggaggag
      481 atctatgtgt gcgccattga aatggttaag gtgattctcg agttcttttt tgagtttaag
      541 aatccctcta tgctctacct tgccacagga caccgggtgc agtggctgcg ctatgcaacc
      601 tggctgctca cttgtcctgt catccttatc cacctgagca acctcaccgg cctgagcaac
      661 gactacagca ggagaaccat gggactcctt gtctcagaca tcgggtgtat cgtgtggggg
      721 gctaccagcg ccatggcaac cggctatgtt aaagtcatct tcttttgtct tggattgtgc
      781 tatggcgcga acacattttt tcacgccgcc aaagcatata tc
//
