>Addgene plasmid #35512 | pAAV-CaMKIIa-hChR2(E123T/T159C)-mCherry | addgene partial sequence | sequence record 45047 | pBR322ori-F 5'-GGGAAACGCCTGGTATCTTT-3'
GAGCGTCGATTTTTGTGATGCTCGTCAGGGGGGCGGAGCCTATGGAAAAACGCCAGCAACGCGGCCTTTT
TACGGTTCCTGGCCTTTTGCTGGCCTTTTGCTCACATGTCCTGCAGGCAGCTGCGCGCTCGCTCAA
