>Addgene plasmid #35512 | pAAV-CaMKIIa-hChR2(E123T/T159C)-mCherry | addgene partial sequence | sequence record 45256 | mCherry-R 5'-TTGGTCACCTTCAGCTTGG-3'
GAAGCGCATGAACTCCTTGATGATGGCCATGTTATCCTCCTCGCCCTTGCTCACGGCGGCCGCTGGCACG
GCTCCGGCCTCGGCTTCGTCTTCGACGAGAGTCTCGACCTCGATCTCCGTTCCGCCGATGTTCAGTTTGG
TGGTTTTGCGGATATCTCCGTGAATCAATATGTGCTCGTGGATCAGGACGCGCAGGTAGTGTCCCAACAA
CCCCCAACAATTTTTACTCATCAGATCAATAATCGTGTGACCTACGGTGGAGCCATAGACGCTCAGGACG
CCAAAACCTTCGGGCCCCAAAATGAAGAGAATTGGGAACATACCCCAGCTCACGAAAAACAGCCATGCCA
TGCCGGTCACGACCTGGCGGCACCGACCCTTTGGCACAGTATGATAACCCTCGATATATGCTTTGGCGGC
